>Addgene plasmid #67991 | pKLV2-U6gRNA5(BbsI)-PGKpuro2ABFP | depositor full sequence | sequence record 119609 | pKLV2-U6gRNA5(BbsI)-PGKpuro2ABFP sequence 8122 bps
CTAAATTGTAAGCGTTAATATTTTGTTAAAATTCGCGTTAAATTTTTGTTAAATCAGCTCATTTTTTAAC
CAATAGGCCGAAATCGGCAAAATCCCTTATAAATCAAAAGAATAGACCGAGATAGGGT
[37 nt withheld, positions 129-165]
AAAGAACGTGGACTCCAACGTCAAAGG
[49 nt withheld, positions 193-241]
T
[91 nt withheld, positions 243-333]
G
[124 nt withheld, positions 335-458]
CCCATTCGCCATTCAGGCTGCGCAACTGTTGGGAAGGGCGATCGGTGCGGGCCTCTTCGCTATTACGCCA
GCTGGCGAAAGGGGGATGTGCTGCAAGGCGATTAAGTTGGGTAACGCCAGGGTTTTCCCAGTCACGACGT
TGTAAAACGACGGCCAGTGAGCGCGCGTAATACGACTCACTATAGGGCGAATTGACTAGTTATTAATAGT
AATCAATTACGGGGTCATTAGTTCATAGCCCATATATGGAGTTCCGCGTTACATAACTTACGGTAAATGG
CCCGCCTGGCTGACCGCCCAACGACCCCCGCCCATTGACGTCAATAATGACGTATGTTCCCATAGTAACG
CCAATAGGGACTTTCCATTGACGTCAATGGGTGGAGTATTTACGGTAAACTGCCCACTTGGCAGTACATC
AAGTGTATCATATGCCAAGTACGCCCCCTATTGACGTCAATGACGGTAAATGGCCCGCCTGGCATTATGC
CCAGTACATGACCTTATGGGACTTTCCTACTTGGCAGTACATCTACGTATTAGTCATCGCTATTACCATG
GTGATGCGGTTTTGGCAGTACATCAATGGGCGTGGATAGCGGTTTGACTCACGGGGATTTCCAAGTCTCC
ACCCCATTGACGTCAATGGGAGTTTGTTTTGGCACCAAAATCAACGGGACTTTCCAAAATGTCGTAACAA
CTCCGCCCCATTGACGCAAATGGGCGGTAGGCGTGTACGGTGGGAGGTCTATATAAGCAGCGCGTTTTGC
CTGTACTGGGTCTCTCTGGTTAGACCAGATCTGAGCCTGGGAGCTCTCTGGCTAACTAGGGAACCCACTG
CTTAAGCCTCAATAAAGCTTGCCTTGAGTGCTTCAAGTAGTGTGTGCCCGTCTGTTGTGTGACTCTGGTA
ACTAGAGATCCCTCAGACCCTTTTAGTCAGTGTGGAAAATCTCTAGCAGTGGCGCCCGAACAGGGACTTG
AAAGCGAAAGGGAAACCAGAGGAGCTCTCTCGACGCAGGACTCGGCTTGCTGAAGCGCGCACGGCAAGAG
GCGAGGGGCGGCGACTGGTGAGTACGCCAAAAATTTTGACTAGCGGAGGCTAGAAGGAGAGAGATGGGTG
CGAGAGCGTCAGTATTAAGCGGGGGAGAATTAGATCGCGATGGGAAAAAATTCGGTTAAGGCCAGGGGGA
AAGAAAAAATATAAATTAAAACATATAGTATGGGCAAGCAGGGAGCTAGAACGATTCGCAGTTAATCCTG
GCCTGTTAGAAACATCAGAAGGCTGTAGACAAATACTGGGACAGCTACAACCATCCCTTCAGACAGGATC
AGAAGAACTTAGATCATTATATAATACAGTAGCAACCCTCTATTGTGTGCATCAAAGGATAGAGATAAAA
GACACCAAGGAAGCTTTAGACAAGATAGAGGAAGAGCAAAACAAAAGTAAGACCACCGCACAGCAAGCGG
CCGGCCGCGCTGATCTTCAGACCTGGAGGAGGAGATATGAGGGACAATTGGAGAAGTGAATTATATAAAT
ATAAAGTAGTAAAAATTGAACCATTAGGAGTAGCACCCACCAAGGCAAAGAGAAGAGTGGTGCAGAGAGA
AAAAAGAGCAGTGGGAATAGGAGCTTTGTTCCTTGGGTTCTTGGGAGCAGCAGGAAGCACTATGGGCGCA
GCGTCAATGACGCTGACGGTACAGGCCAGACAATTATTGTCTGGTATAGTGCAGCAGCAGAACAATTTGC
TGAGGGCTATTGAGGCGCAACAGCATCTGTTGCAACTCACAGTCTGGGGCATCAAGCAGCTCCAGGCAAG
AATCCTGGCTGTGGAAAGATACCTAAAGGATCAACAGCTCCTGGGGATTTGGGGTTGCTCTGGAAAACTC
ATTTGCACCACTGCTGTGCCTTGGAATGCTAGTTGGAGTAATAAATCTCTGGAACAGATTTGGAATCACA
CGACCTGGATGGAGTGGGACAGAGAAATTAACAATTACACAAGCTTAATACACTCCTTAATTGAAGAATC
GCAAAACCAGCAAGAAAAGAATGAACAAGAATTATTGGAATTAGATAAATGGGCAAGTTTGTGGAATTGG
TTTAACATAACAAATTGGCTGTGGTATATAAAATTATTCATAATGATAGTAGGAGGCTTGGTAGGTTTAA
GAATAGTTTTTGCTGTACTTTCTATAGTGAATAGAGTTAGGCAGGGATATTCACCATTATCGTTTCAGAC
CCACCTCCCAACCCCGAGGGGACCCGACAGGCCCGAAGGAATAGAAGAAGAAGGTGGAGAGAGAGACAGA
GACAGATCCATTCGATTAGTGAACGGATCGGCACTGCGTGCGCCAATTCTGCAGACAAATGGCAGTATTC
ATCCACAATTTTAAAAGAAAAGGGGGGATTGGGGGGTACAGTGCAGGGGAAAGAATAGTAGACATAATAG
CAACAGACATACAAACTAAAGAATTACAAAAACAAATTACAAAAATTCAAAATTTTCGGGTTTATTACAG
GGACAGCAGAGATCCAGTTTGGTTAGTACCGGGCCCTACGCGTCCAAGGTCGGGCAGGAAGAGGGCCTAT
TTCCCATGATTCCTTCATATTTGCATATACGATACAAGGCTGTTAGAGAGATAATTAGAATTAATTTGAC
TGTAAACACAAAGATATTAGTACAAAATACGTGACGTAGAAAGTAATAATTTCTTGGGTAGTTTGCAGTT
TTAAAATTATGTTTTAAAATGGACTATCATATGCTTACCGTAACTTGAAAGTATTTCGATTTCTTGGCTT
TATATATCTTGTGGAAAGGACGAAACACCGGGTCTTCGAGAAGACACGTTTAAGAGCTATGCTGGAAACA
GCATAGCAAGTTTAAATAAGGCTAGTCCGTTATCAACTTGAAAAAGTGGCACCGAGTCGGTGCTTTTTTT
GGATCCAATTCTACCGGGTAGGGGAGGCGCTTTTCCCAAGGCAGTCTGGAGCATGCGCTTTAGCAGCCCC
GCTGGGCACTTGGCGCTACACAAGTGGCCTCTGGCCTCGCACACATTCCACATCCACCGGTAGGCGCCAA
CCGGCTCCGTTCTTTGGTGGCCCCTTCGCGCCACCTTCTACTCCTCCCCTAGTCAGGAAGTTCCCCCCCG
CCCCGCAGCTCGCGTCGTGCAGGACGTGACAAATGGAAGTAGCACGTCTCACTAGTCTCGTGCAGATGGA
CAGCACCGCTGAGCAATGGAAGCGGGTAGGCCTTTGGGGCAGCGGCCAATAGCAGCTTTGCTCCTTCGCT
TTCTGGGCTCAGAGGCTGGGAAGGGGTGGGTCCGGGGGCGGGCTCAGGGGCGGGCTCAGGGGCGGGGCGG
GCGCCCGAAGGTCCTCCGGAGGCCCGGCATTCTGCACGCTTCAAAAGCGCACGTCTGCCGCGCTGTTCTC
CTCTTCCTCATCTCCGGGCCTTTCGACCTGCATCCATCTAGATCTCGAGCAGCTGAAGCTTACCATGACC
GAGTACAAGCCCACGGTGCGCCTCGCCACCCGCGACGACGTCCCCAGGGCCGTACGCACCCTCGCCGCCG
CGTTCGCCGACTACCCCGCCACGCGCCACACCGTCGATCCGGACCGCCACATCGAGCGGGTCACCGAGCT
GCAAGAACTCTTCCTCACGCGCGTCGGGCTCGACATCGGCAAGGTGTGGGTCGCGGACGACGGCGCCGCG
GTGGCGGTCTGGACCACGCCGGAGAGCGTCGAAGCGGGGGCGGTGTTCGCCGAGATCGGCCCGCGCATGG
CCGAGTTGAGCGGTTCCCGGCTGGCCGCGCAGCAACAGATGGAAGGCCTCCTGGCGCCGCACCGGCCCAA
GGAGCCCGCGTGGTTCCTGGCCACCGTCGGCGTCTCGCCCGACCACCAGGGCAAGGGTCTGGGCAGCGCC
GTCGTGCTCCCCGGAGTGGAGGCGGCCGAGCGCGCCGGGGTGCCCGCCTTCCTGGAGACCTCCGCGCCCC
GCAACCTCCCCTTCTACGAGCGGCTCGGCTTCACCGTCACCGCCGACGTCGAGGTGCCCGAAGGACCGCG
CACCTGGTGCATGACCCGCAAGCCCGGTGCCGGCGGCGGGTCCGGAGGAGAGGGCAGAGGAAGTCTCCTA
ACATGCGGTGACGTGGAGGAGAATCCTGGCCCAATGAGCGAGCTGATTAAGGAGAACATGCACATGAAGC
TGTACATGGAGGGCACCGTGGACAACCATCACTTCAAGTGCACATCCGAGGGCGAAGGCAAGCCCTACGA
GGGCACCCAGACCATGAGAATCAAGGTGGTCGAGGGCGGCCCTCTCCCCTTCGCCTTCGACATCCTGGCT
ACTAGCTTCCTCTACGGCAGCAAGACCTTCATCAACCACACCCAGGGCATCCCCGACTTCTTCAAGCAGT
CCTTCCCTGAGGGCTTCACATGGGAGAGAGTCACCACATACGAGGACGGGGGCGTGCTGACCGCTACCCA
GGACACCAGCCTCCAGGACGGCTGCCTCATCTACAACGTCAAGATCAGAGGGGTGAACTTCACATCCAAC
GGCCCTGTGATGCAGAAGAAAACACTCGGCTGGGAGGCCTTCACCGAGACGCTGTACCCCGCTGACGGCG
GCCTGGAAGGCAGAAACGACATGGCCCTGAAGCTCGTGGGCGGGAGCCATCTGATCGCAAACATCAAGAC
CACATATAGATCCAAGAAACCCGCTAAGAACCTCAAGATGCCTGGCGTCTACTATGTGGACTACAGACTG
GAAAGAATCAAGGAGGCCAACAACGAGACCTACGTCGAGCAGCACGAGGTGGCAGTGGCCAGATACTGCG
ACCTCCCTAGCAAACTGGGGCACAAGCTTAATTGAGCGGCCGCTAGGTACCTTTAAGACCAATGACTTAC
AAGGCAGCTGTAGATCTTAGCCACTTTTTAAAAGAAAAGGGGGGACTGGAAGGGCTAATTCACTCCCAAA
GAAGTCAAGATCTGCTTTTTGCCTGTACTGGGTCTCTCTGGTTAGACCAGAGTCTCTCTGGTTAGACCAG
ATCTGAGCCTGGGAGCTCTCTGGCTAACTAGGGAACCCACTGCTTAAGCCTCAATAAAGCTTGCCTTGAG
TGCTTCAAGTAGTGTGTGCCCGTCTGTTGTGTGACTCTGGTAACTAGAGATCCCTCAGACCCTTTTAGTC
AGTGTGGAAAATCTCTAGCAGTTTAAACCCGCTGATCAGCCTCGACTGTGCCTTCTAGTTGCCAGCCATC
TGTTGTTTGCCCCTCCCCCGTGCCTTCCTTGACCCTGGAAGGTGCCACTCCCACTGTCCTTTCCTAATAA
AATGAGGAAATTGCATCGCATTGTCTGAGTAGGTGTCATTCTATTCTGGGGGGTGGGGTGGGGCAGGACA
GCAAGGGGGAGGATTGGGAAGTCAATAGCAGGCATGCTGGGGATGCGGTGGGCTCTATGGGCGGCCGTTA
ATTAAGCTTTTGTTCCCTTTAGTGAGGGTTAATTGCGCGCTTGGCGTAATCATGGTCATAGCTGTTTCCT
GTGTGAAATTGTTATCCGCTCACAATTCCACACAACATACGAGCCGGAAGCATAAAGTGTAAAGCCTGGG
GTGCCTAATGAGTGAGCTAACTCACATTAATTGCGTTGCGCTCACTGCCCGCTTTCCAGTCGGGAAACCT
GTCGTGCCAGCTGCATTAATGAATCGGCCAACGCGCGGGGAGAGGCGGTTTGCGTATTGGGCGCTCTTCC
GCTTCCTCGCTCACTGACTCGCTGCGCTCGGTCGTTCGGCTGCGGCGAGCGGTATCAGCTCACTCAAAGG
CGGTAATACGGTTATCCACAGAATCAGGGGATAACGCAGGAAAGAACATGTGAGCAAAAGGCCAGCAAAA
GGCCAGGAACCGTAAAAAGGCCGCGTTGCTGGCGTTTTTCCATAGGCTCCGCCCCCCTGACGAGCATCAC
AAAAATCGACGCTCAAGTCAGAGGTGGCGAAACCCGACAGGACTATAAAGATACCAGGCGTTTCCCCCTG
GAAGCTCCCTCGTGCGCTCTCCTGTTCCGACCCTGCCGCTTACCGGATACCTGTCCGCCTTTCTCCCTTC
GGGAAGCGTGGCGCTTTCTCATAGCTCACGCTGTAGGTATCTCAGTTCGGTGTAGGTCGTTCGCTCCAAG
CTGGGCTGTGTGCACGAACCCCCCGTTCAGCCCGACCGCTGCGCCTTATCCGGTAACTATCGTCTTGAGT
CCAACCCGGTAAGACACGACTTATCGCCACTGGCAGCAGCCACTGGTAACAGGATTAGCAGAGCGAGGTA
TGTAGGCGGTGCTACAGAGTTCTTGAAGTGGTGGCCTAACTACGGCTACACTAGAAGGACAGTATTTGGT
ATCTGCGCTCTGCTGAAGCCAGTTACCTTCGGAAAAAGAGTTGGTAGCTCTTGATCCGGCAAACAAACCA
CCGCTGGTAGCGGTGGTTTTTTTGTTTGCAAGCAGCAGATTACGCGCAGAAAAAAAGGATCTCAAGAAGA
TCCTTTGATCTTTTCTACGGGGTCTGACGCTCAGTGGAACGAAAACTCACGTTAAGGGATTTTGGTCATG
AGATTATCAAAAAGGATCTTCACCTAGATCCTTTTAAATTAAAAATGAAGTTTTAAATCAATCTAAAGTA
TATATGAGTAAACTTGGTCTGACAGTTACCAATGCTTAATCAGTGAGGCACCTATCTCAGCGATCTGTCT
ATTTCGTTCATCCATAGTTGCCTGACTCCCCGTCGTGTAGATAACTACGATACGGGAGGGCTTACCATCT
GGCCCCAGTGCTGCAATGATACCGCGAGACCCACGCTCACCGGCTCCAGATTTATCAGCAATAAACCAGC
CAGCCGGAAGGGCCGAGCGCAGAAGTGGTCCTGCAACTTTATCCGCCTCCATCCAGTCTATTAATTGTTG
CCGGGAAGCTAGAGTAAGTAGTTCGCCAGTTAATAGTTTGCGCAACGTTGTTGCCATTGCTACAGGCATC
GTGGTGTCACGCTCGTCGTTTGGTATGGCTTCATTCAGCTCCGGTTCCCAACGATCAAGGCGAGTTACAT
GATCCCCCATGTTGTGCAAAAAAGCGGTTAGCTCCTTCGGTCCTCCGATCGTTGTCAGAAGTAAGTTGGC
CGCAGTGTTATCACTCATGGTTATGGCAGCACTGCATAATTCTCTTACTGTCATGCCATCCGTAAGATGC
TTTTCTGTGACTGGTGAGTACTCAACCAAGTCATTCTGAGAATAGTGTATGCGGCGACCGAGTTGCTCTT
GCCCGGCGTCAATACGGGATAATACCGCGCCACATAGCAGAACTTTAAAAGTGCTCATCATTGGAAAACG
TTCTTCGGGGCGAAAACTCTCAAGGATCTTACCGCTGTTGAGATCCAGTTCGATGTAACCCACTCGTGCA
CCCAACTGATCTTCAGCATCTTTTACTTTCACCAGCGTTTCTGGGTGAGCAAAAACAGGAAGGCAAAATG
CCGCAAAAAAGGGAATAAGGGCGACACGGAAATGTTGAATACTCATACTCTTCCTTTTTCAATATTATTG
AAGCATTTATCAGGGTTATTGTCTCATGAGCGGATACATATTTGAATGTATTTAGAAAAATAAACAAATA
GGGGTTCCGCGCACATTTCCCCGAAAAGTGCCAC
Features (pLannotate 1.2.2; 27 found; start..end, strand, type, name):
     30..458     -  rep_origin     f1 ori (sequence partly withheld): f1 bacteriophage origin of replication; arrow indicates direction of (+) strand synthesis
    463..618     -  CDS            lacZα (fragment): LacZα fragment of β-galactosidase; lacZ fragment
    626..644     +  promoter       T7 promoter: promoter for bacteriophage T7 RNA polymerase
    715..1018    +  enhancer       CMV enhancer: human cytomegalovirus immediate early enhancer
   1019..1218    +  promoter       CMV promoter: human cytomegalovirus (CMV) immediate early promoter
   1236..1416    +  LTR            5' LTR (truncated): truncated 5' long terminal repeat (LTR) from HIV-1
   1463..1588    +  misc_feature   HIV-1 Ψ: packaging signal of human immunodeficiency virus type 1
   1572..1910    +  CDS            HIV-1 gag (fragment): gag protein from human immunodeficiency virus 1; gag
   2087..2320    +  misc_feature   RRE: The Rev response element (RRE) of HIV-1 allows for Rev-dependent mRNA export from the nucleus to the cytoplasm.
   2697..2797    +  CDS            Rev (fragment): human immunodeficiency virus 1 (HIV-1) Rev protein; rev; enhances nuclear export of unspliced and incompletely spliced viral mRNAs
   2847..2964    +  misc_feature   cPPT/CTS: central polypurine tract and central termination sequence of HIV-1
   3039..3279    +  promoter       U6 promoter: RNA polymerase III promoter for human U6 snRNA
   3324..3391    +  misc_RNA       tracrRNA (fragment): trans-activating CRISPR RNA for the Streptococcus pyogenes CRISPR/Cas9 system
   3414..3913    +  promoter       PGK promoter: mouse phosphoglycerate kinase 1 promoter
   3953..4549    +  CDS            PuroR (fragment): puromycin N-acetyltransferase; pac from Streptomyces; confers resistance to puromycin
   4622..5320    +  CDS            TagBFP: TagBFP is a basic (constitutively fluorescent) blue fluorescent protein published in 2008, derived from Entacmaea quadricolor. It is reported to be a very rapidly-maturing monomer with very low acid sensitivity.
   5335..5472    +  CDS            nef (fragment): NEF_HV1LA - Experimental evidence at protein level: Swiss-Prot protein existence level 1. Extracellular Nef protein targets CD4(+) T-lymphocytes for apoptosis by interacting with CXCR4 surface receptors. From Human immunodeficiency virus type 1 group M subtype B (isolate Lai) (HIV-1).
   5480..5658    +  LTR            5' LTR (truncated): truncated 5' long terminal repeat (LTR) from HIV-1
   5684..5795    +  polyA_signal   bGH poly(A) signal: bovine growth hormone polyadenylation signal
   5934..5952    -  promoter       T3 promoter: promoter for bacteriophage T3 RNA polymerase
   5997..6013    -  protein_bind   lac operator: The lac repressor binds to the lac operator to inhibit transcription in E. coli. This inhibition can be relieved by adding lactose or isopropyl-β-D-thiogalactopyranoside (IPTG). lac repressor encoded by lacI
   6021..6051    -  promoter       lac promoter: promoter for the E. coli lac operon
   6066..6087    -  protein_bind   CAP binding site: CAP binding activates transcription in the presence of cAMP. E. coli catabolite activator protein
   6100..6192    -  CDS            lacI (fragment): lac repressor; lacI; The lac repressor binds to the lac operator to inhibit transcription in E. coli. This inhibition can be relieved by adding lactose or isopropyl-β-D-thiogalactopyranoside (IPTG).
   6375..6963    -  rep_origin     ori: high-copy-number ColE1/pMB1/pBR322/pUC origin of replication
   7134..7994    -  CDS            AmpR: β-lactamase; bla; confers resistance to ampicillin, carbenicillin, and related antibiotics
   7995..8099    -  promoter       AmpR promoter: bla
