[The description below was written by a language model from this plasmid's Addgene catalogue record and pLannotate feature annotations shown in this document.]
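Description:
pKLV2-U6gRNA5(BbsI)-PGKpuro2ABFP is an 8.1 kb HIV-1-based lentiviral vector for expressing CRISPR guide RNAs in mammalian cells. It is propagated in E. coli as a high-copy plasmid carrying a ColE1/pUC-type origin and an ampicillin resistance gene. An f1 origin, lac elements and T7/T3 promoters remain from the cloning backbone. The viral genome is transcribed in packaging cells from a CMV enhancer/promoter fused to a truncated 5' LTR. It contains the Ψ packaging signal with a gag fragment, the Rev response element for Rev-dependent nuclear export, and the cPPT/CTS. A second truncated LTR lies downstream, followed by a bGH polyadenylation signal. The feature table labels this downstream element as a 5' LTR, but its position corresponds to the 3' LTR of the vector. As the catalogue purpose notes, this version lacks a WPRE, and none is annotated.

The payload, cloned between MluI and KpnI sites, consists of two cassettes. In the first, a human U6 RNA polymerase III promoter drives a guide RNA whose targeting sequence is inserted at the BbsI cloning site indicated in the name. This site sits upstream of an improved S. pyogenes Cas9 scaffold, which is annotated only as a partial tracrRNA match. In the second, a mouse PGK promoter drives puromycin N-acetyltransferase linked through a 2A peptide to TagBFP. A single transcript therefore provides both drug selection and blue fluorescence for tracking transduced cells. No Cas9 is encoded, so the nuclease must be supplied separately. The associated publication used this vector family for CRISPR dropout screening to find genetic vulnerabilities in acute myeloid leukaemia. The construct also suits cloning of individual guides for knockout experiments in human or mouse cells.
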