Addgene plasmid #67991: pKLV2-U6gRNA5(BbsI)-PGKpuro2ABFP
Purpose: CRISPR gRNA expression vector with an improved l scaffold and puro/BFP markers without WPRE
Depositing lab: Kosuke Yusa. Depositing organization: Wellcome Sanger Institute. Publication: A CRISPR Dropout Screen Identifies Genetic Vulnerabilities and Therapeutic Targets in Acute Myeloid Leukemia. Tzelepis K, Koike-Yusa H, De Braekeleer E, Li Y, Metzakopian E, Dovey OM, Mupo A, Grinkevich V, Li M, Mazan M, Gozdecka M, Ohnishi S, Cooper J, Patel M, McKerrell T, Chen B, Domingues AF, Gallipoli P, Teichmann S, Ponstingl H, McDermott U, Saez-Rodriguez J, Huntly BJ, Iorio F, Pina C, Vassiliou GS, Yusa K. Cell Rep. 2016 Oct 18;17(4):1193-1205. doi: 10.1016/j.celrep.2016.09.079. PubMed 27760321.
Backbone
  Vector backbone: pKLV2 lentiviral vector
  Backbone size w/o insert (bp): 5783
  Total vector size (bp): 8122
  Vector type: Lentiviral, CRISPR
Growth in bacteria
  Bacterial resistance: Ampicillin, 100 μg/mL
  Growth temperature: 37°C
  Growth strain: Stbl3
  Copy number: High Copy
Gene/Insert
  Gene/Insert name: U6gRNA cassette with an improved scaffold, PGKpuro2ABFP cassette
  Species: H. sapiens (human), M. musculus (mouse)
  Insert size (bp): 2302
  Cloning method: Restriction Enzyme; 5′ cloning site MluI (not destroyed); 3′ cloning site KpnI (not destroyed)
  Sequencing primers: 5′ CATAATAGCAACAGACATAC
Terms and licenses: Academic/Nonprofit Terms; Industry Terms: Not Available to Industry
How to cite: pKLV2-U6gRNA5(BbsI)-PGKpuro2ABFP was a gift from Kosuke Yusa (Addgene plasmid # 67991 ; http://n2t.net/addgene:67991 ; RRID:Addgene_67991)
