>Addgene plasmid #67991 | pKLV2-U6gRNA5(BbsI)-PGKpuro2ABFP | addgene partial sequence | sequence record 124776 | Top_Fop 5'-TCACCATTATCGTTTCAGAC-3'
GGCCCGAAGGAATAGAAGAAGAAGGTGGAGAGAGAGACAGAGACAGATCCATTCGATTAGTGAACGGATC
GGCACTGCGTGCGCCAATTCTGCAGACAAATGGCAGTATTCATCCACAATTTTAAAAGAAAAGGGGGGAT
TGGGGGGTACAGTGCAGGGGAAAGAATAGTAGACATAATAGCAACAGACATACAAACTAAAGAATTACAA
AAACAAATTACAAAAATTCAAAATTTTCGGGTTTATTACAGGGACAGCAGAGATCCAGTTTGGTTAGTAC
CGGGCCCTACGCGTCCAAGGTCGGGCAGGAAGAGGGCCTATTTCCCATGATTCCTTCATATTTGCATATA
CGATACAAGGCTGTTAGAGAGATAATTAGAATTAATTTGACTGTAAACACAAAGATATTAGTACAAAATA
CGTGACGTAGAAAGTAATAATTTCTTGGGTAGTTTGCAGTTTTAAAATTATGTTTTAAAATGGACTATCA
TATGCTTACCGTAACTTGAAAGTATTTCGATTTCTTGGCTTTATATATCTTGTGGAAAGGACGAAACACC
GGGTCTTCGAGAAGACACGTTTAAGAGCTATGCTGGAAACAGCATAGCAAGTTTAAATAAGGCTAGTCCG
TTATCAACTTGAAAAAGTGGCACCGAGTCGGTGCTTTTTTTGGATCCAATTCTACCGGGTAGGGGAGGCG
CTTTTCCCAAGGCAGTCTGGAGCATGCGCTTTAGCAGCCCCGCTGGGCACTTGGCGCTACACAAGTGGCC
TCTGGCCTCGCACACATTCCACATCCACCGGTAGGCGCCAACCGGCTCCGTTCTTTGGTGGCCCCTTCGC
GCCACCTTCTACTCCTCCCCTAGTC
