>Addgene plasmid #67991 | pKLV2-U6gRNA5(BbsI)-PGKpuro2ABFP | addgene partial sequence | sequence record 124777 | bgh_pa_d2r 5'-ACTCAGACAATGCGATGCAAtttc-3'
AGTGGGAGTGGCACCTTCCAGGGTCAAGGAAGGCACGGGGGAGGGGCAAACAACAGATGGCTGGCAACTA
GAAGGCACAGTCGAGGCTGATCAGCGGGTTTAAACTGCTAGAGATTTTCCACACTGACTAAAAGGGTCTG
AGGGATCTCTAGTTACCAGAGTCACACAACAGACGGGCACACACTACTTGAAGCACTCAAGGCAAGCTTT
ATTGAGGCTTAAGCAGTGGGTTCCCTAGTTAGCCAGAGAGCTCCCAGGCTCAGATCTGGTCTAACCAGAG
AGACTCTGGTCTAACCAGAGAGACCCAGTACAGGCAAAAAGCAGATCTTGACTTCTTTGGGAGTGAATTA
GCCCTTCCAGTCCCCCCTTTTCTTTTAAAAAGTGGCTAAGATCTACAGCTGCCTTGTAAGTCATTGGTCT
TAAAGGTACCTAGCGGCCGCTCAATTAAGCTTGTGCCCCAGTTTGCTAGGGAGGTCGCAGTATCTGGCCA
CTGCCACCTCGTGCTGCTCGACGTAGGTCTCGTTGTTGGCCTCCTTGATTCTTTCCAGTCTGTAGTCCAC
ATAGTAGACGCCAGGCATCTTGAGGTTCTTAGCGGGTTTCTTGGATCTATATGTGGTCTTGATGTTTGCG
ATCAGATGGCTCCCGCCCACGAGCTTCAGGGCCATGTCGTTTCTGCCTTCCAGGCCGCCGTCAGCGGGGT
ACAGCGTCTCGGTGAAGGCCTCCCAGCCGAGTGTTTTCTTCTGCATCACAGGGCCGTTGGATGTGAAGTT
CACCCCTCTGATCTTGACGTTGTAGATGAGGCAGCCGTCCTGGAGGCTGGTGTCCTGGGTAGCGGTCAGC
ACGCCCCCGTCCTCGTATGTGGTGACTCTCTCCCATGTGAAGCCCTCAGGGAAGGACTGCTTGAAGAAGT
CGGGGATGCCCTGGGTG
