>Addgene plasmid #67991 | pKLV2-U6gRNA5(BbsI)-PGKpuro2ABFP | addgene partial sequence | sequence record 125680 | mPGK-F 5'-cattctgcacgcttcaaaag-3'
CTGTTCTCCTCTTCCTCATCTCCGGGCCTTTCGACCTGCATCCATCTAGATCTCGAGCAGCTGAAGCTTA
CCATGACCGAGTACAAGCCCACGGTGCGCCTCGCCACCCGCGACGACGTCCCCAGGGCCGTACGCACCCT
CGCCGCCGCGTTCGCCGACTACCCCGCCACGCGCCACACCGTCGATCCGGACCGCCACATCGAGCGGGTC
ACCGAGCTGCAAGAACTCTTCCTCACGCGCGTCGGGCTCGACATCGGCAAGGTGTGGGTCGCGGACGACG
GCGCCGCGGTGGCGGTCTGGACCACGCCGGAGAGCGTCGAAGCGGGGGCGGTGTTCGCCGAGATCGGCCC
GCGCATGGCCGAGTTGAGCGGTTCCCGGCTGGCCGCGCAGCAACAGATGGAAGGCCTCCTGGCGCCGCAC
CGGCCCAAGGAGCCCGCGTGGTTCCTGGCCACCGTCGGCGTCTCGCCCGACCACCAGGGCAAGGGTCTGG
GCAGCGCCGTCGTGCTCCCCGGAGTGGAGGCGGCCGAGCGCGCCGGGGTGCCCGCCTTCCTGGAGACCTC
CGCGCCCCGCAACCTCCCCTTCTACGAGCGGCTCGGCTTCACCGTCACCGCCGACGTCGAGGTGCCCGAA
GGACCGCGCACCTGGTGCATGACCCGCAAGCCCGGTGCCGGCGGCGGGTCCGGAGGAGAGGGCAGAGGAA
GTCTCCTAACATGCGGTGACGTGGAGGAGAATCCTGGCCCAATGAGCGAGCTGATTAAGGAGAACATGCA
CATGAAGCTGTACATGGAGGGCACCGTGGACAACCATCACTTCAAGTGCACATCCGAGGGCGAAGGCAAG
CCCTACGAGGGCACCCAGACCATGAGAATCAAGGTGGTCGAGGGCGGCCCTCTCCCCTTCGCCTTCGACA
TCCTGGCTACTAGCTTCCTCTACGGCAGCAAGACCTTCATCAACCACACCCAGGGCATCCCCGACTTCTT
CAAGCAGTCCTTCCCTGAGG
