>Addgene plasmid #67991 | pKLV2-U6gRNA5(BbsI)-PGKpuro2ABFP | addgene partial sequence | sequence record 127322 | Puro-F2 5'-ctcggcttcaccgtcacc-3'
CGAAGGACCGCGCACCTGGTGCATGACCCGCAAGCCCGGTGCCGGCGGCGGGTCCGGAGGAGAGGGCAGA
GGAAGTCTCCTAACATGCGGTGACGTGGAGGAGAATCCTGGCCCAATGAGCGAGCTGATTAAGGAGAACA
TGCACATGAAGCTGTACATGGAGGGCACCGTGGACAACCATCACTTCAAGTGCACATCCGAGGGCGAAGG
CAAGCCCTACGAGGGCACCCAGACCATGAGAATCAAGGTGGTCGAGGGCGGCCCTCTCCCCTTCGCCTTC
GACATCCTGGCTACTAGCTTCCTCTACGGCAGCAAGACCTTCATCAACCACACCCAGGGCATCCCCGACT
TCTTCAAGCAGTCCTTCCCTGAGGGCTTCACATGGGAGAGAGTCACCACATACGAGGACGGGGGCGTGCT
GACCGCTACCCAGGACACCAGCCTCCAGGACGGCTGCCTCATCTACAACGTCAAGATCAGAGGGGTGAAC
TTCACATCCAACGGCCCTGTGATGCAGAAGAAAACACTCGGCTGGGAGGCCTTCACCGAGACGCTGTACC
CCGCTGACGGCGGCCTGGAAGGCAGAAACGACATGGCCCTGAAGCTCGTGGGCGGGAGCCATCTGATCGC
AAACATCAAGACCACATATAGATCCAAGAAACCCGCTAAGAACCTCAAGATGCCTGGCGTCTAC
